>Addgene plasmid #34919 | pBCN44-R4R3 | depositor full sequence | sequence record 42405 | pBCN44-R4R3 sequence 5970 bps
TCGCCTTGCAGCACATCCCCCTTTCGCCAGCTGGCGTAATAGCGAAGAGGCCCGCACCGATCGCCCTTCC
CAACAGTTGCGCAGCCTGAATGGCGAATGGCGCCTGATGCGGTATTTTCTCCTTACGCATCTGTGCGGTA
TTTCACACCGCATATGCCGGGCCCCCCTCGAGGGGAGAAAATGCGGAGAGAAGAACCCAGCATCTTAATA
AAATTATATAATTTTGAATAAAATCAAATTAAAAATAAGATTAATTGAAACACAACAATAGAATGCAGAA
AATTACTCATAAGAAATAATTTATTTTGAAAGAAGTTGTGTCGATTTACGATAAAAACTACACGCAAACG
AGGCTCCGCGTTTACACCGTTTGGCAATGGAGCGCGCTTGCTATTAGATTTTAGGCCAGCTCAACGAAAG
TTTAATTTATTTTTCTTCTTTTTTTCCATTTTTTTGAGTAAAATATCGAATTTTTTGTATTAATTCTGTA
AATTTTATAATTTGCAACTATTTTGGCGTATTCTGCTTGTTTTTATCAGCGAATTTTTATGCATTTCAGT
CAAAAGTTTGAGCAGGAAAAATGACATTTAGGACTTTGTAAAATTGTATTCTTAAATTTGCTTGAAAACC
TACGTGTACAATTGATTTTATTGAATTTTTCTTACGTTTCCCGTTGTATCTTATTGTATTTAACTTTCAT
CATAAAATAATTTATTTCCAGGTAAAATATCCGACGCTCTCGTGGATCCCCGGGATTGGCTCAGAAAAAA
AGGTACCGACCATGATTGAACAAGATGGATTGCACGCAGGTTCTCCGGCCGCTTGGGTGGAGAGGCTATT
CGGCTATGACTGGGCACAACAGACAATCGGCTGCTCTGATGCCGCCGTGTTCCGGCTGTCAGCGCAGGGG
CGCCCGGTTCTTTTTGTCAAGACCGACCTGTCCGGTGCCCTGAATGAACTGCAAGACGAGGCAGCGCGGC
TATCGTGGCTGGCCACGACGGGCGTTCCTTGCGCAGCTGTGCTCGACGTTGTCACTGAAGCGGGAAGGGA
CTGGCTGCTATTGGGCGAAGTGCCGGGGCAGGATCTCCTGTCATCTCACCTTGCTCCTGCCGAGAAAGTA
TCCATCATGGCTGATGCAATGCGGCGGCTGCATACGCTTGATCCGGCTACCTGCCCATTCGACCACCAAG
CGAAACATCGCATCGAGCGAGCACGTACTCGGATGGAAGCCGGTCTTGTCGATCAGGATGATCTGGACGA
AGAGCATCAGGGGCTCGCGCCAGCCGAACTGTTCGCCAGGCTCAAGGCGAGCATGCCCGACGGCGAGGAT
CTCGTCGTGACCCATGGCGATGCCTGCTTGCCGAATATCATGGTGGAAAATGGCCGCTTTTCTGGATTCA
TCGACTGTGGCCGGCTGGGTGTGGCGGACCGCTATCAGGACATAGCGTTGGCTACCCGTGATATTGCTGA
AGAGCTTGGCGGCGAATGGGCTGACCGCTTCCTCGTGCTTTACGGTATCGCCGCTCCCGATTCGCAGCGC
ATCGCCTTCTATCGCCTTCTTGACGAGTTCTTCTGAGCTAGCCGGCCATACAAGTAATCCGGATGATCGA
CGCCAACGTCGTTGAATTTTCAAATTTTAAATACTGAATATTTGTTTTTTTTCCTATTATTTATTTATTC
TCTTTGTGTTTTTTTTCTTGCTTTCTAAAAAATTAATTCAATCCAAATCTAAACATTTTTTTTTCTCTTT
CCGTCTCCCAATTCGTATTCCGCTCCTCTCATCTGAACACAATGTGCAAGTTTATTTATCTTCTCGCTTT
CATTTCATTAGGACGTGGGGGGAATTGGTGGAAGGGGGAAACACACAAAAGGATGATGGAAATGAAATAA
GGACACACAATATGCAACAACATTCAATTCAGAAATATGGAGGAAGGTTTAAAAGAAAACATAAAAATAT
ATAGAGGAGGAAGGAAAACTAGTCCAAGATCTCAGTGGTCCTAGGTGAGCTCCCATATGGTGCACTCTCA
GTGCAATCTGCTCTGATGCCGCATAGTTAAGCCAGCCCCGACACCCGCCAACACCCGCTGACGCGCCCTG
ACGGGCTTGTCTGCTCCCGGCATCCGCTTACAGACAAGCTGTGACCGTCTCCGGGAGCTGCATGTGTCAG
AGGTTTTCACCGTCATCACCGAAACGCGCGAGACGAAAGGGCCTCGTGATACGCCTATTTTTATAGGTTA
ATGTCATGATAATAATGGTTTCTTAGACGTCAGGTGGCACTTTTCGGGGAAATGTGCGCGGAACCCCTAT
TTGTTTATTTTTCTAAATACATTCAAATATGTATCCGCTCATGAGACAATAACCCTGATAAATGCTTCAA
TAATATTGAAAAAGGAAGAGTATGAGTATTCAACATTTCCGTGTCGCCCTTATTCCCTTTTTTGCGGCAT
TTTGCCTTCCTGTTTTTGCTCACCCAGAAACGCTGGTGAAAGTAAAAGATGCTGAAGATCAGTTGGGTGC
ACGAGTGGGTTACATCGAACTGGATCTCAACAGCGGTAAGATCCTTGAGAGTTTTCGCCCCGAAGAACGT
TTTCCAATGATGAGCACTTTTAAAGTTCTGCTATGTGGCGCGGTATTATCCCGTATTGACGCCGGGCAAG
AGCAACTCGGTCGCCGCATACACTATTCTCAGAATGACTTGGTTGAGTACTCACCAGTCACAGAAAAGCA
TCTTACGGATGGCATGACAGTAAGAGAATTATGCAGTGCTGCCATAACCATGAGTGATAACACTGCGGCC
AACTTACTTCTGACAACGATCGGAGGACCGAAGGAGCTAACCGCTTTTTTGCACAACATGGGGGATCATG
TAACTCGCCTTGATCGTTGGGAACCGGAGCTGAATGAAGCCATACCAAACGACGAGCGTGACACCACGAT
GCCTGTAGCAATGGCAACAACGTTGCGCAAACTATTAACTGGCGAACTACTTACTCTAGCTTCCCGGCAA
CAATTAATAGACTGGATGGAGGCGGATAAAGTTGCAGGACCACTTCTGCGCTCGGCCCTTCCGGCTGGCT
GGTTTATTGCTGATAAATCTGGAGCCGGTGAGCGTGGGTCTCGCGGTATCATTGCAGCACTGGGGCCAGA
TGGTAAGCCCTCCCGTATCGTAGTTATCTACACGACGGGGAGTCAGGCAACTATGGATGAACGAAATAGA
CAGATCGCTGAGATAGGTGCCTCACTGATTAAGCATTGGTAACTGTCAGACCAAGTTTACTCATATATAC
TTTAGATTGATTTAAAACTTCATTTTTAATTTAAAAGGATCTAGGTGAAGATCCTTTTTGATAATCTCAT
GACCAAAATCCCTTAACGTGAGTTTTCGTTCCACTGAGCGTCAGACCCCGTAGAAAAGATCAAAGGATCT
TCTTGAGATCCTTTTTTTCTGCGCGTAATCTGCTGCTTGCAAACAAAAAAACCACCGCTACCAGCGGTGG
TTTGTTTGCCGGATCAAGAGCTACCAACTCTTTTTCCGAAGGTAACTGGCTTCAGCAGAGCGCAGATACC
AAATACTGTTCTTCTAGTGTAGCCGTAGTTAGGCCACCACTTCAAGAACTCTGTAGCACCGCCTACATAC
CTCGCTCTGCTAATCCTGTTACCAGTGGCTGCTGCCAGTGGCGATAAGTCGTGTCTTACCGGGTTGGACT
CAAGACGATAGTTACCGGATAAGGCGCAGCGGTCGGGCTGAACGGGGGGTTCGTGCACACAGCCCAGCTT
GGAGCGAACGACCTACACCGAACTGAGATACCTACAGCGTGAGCTATGAGAAAGCGCCACGCTTCCCGAA
GGGAGAAAGGCGGACAGGTATCCGGTAAGCGGCAGGGTCGGAACAGGAGAGCGCACGAGGGAGCTTCCAG
GGGGAAACGCCTGGTATCTTTATAGTCCTGTCGGGTTTCGCCACCTCTGACTTGAGCGTCGATTTTTGTG
ATGCTCGTCAGGGGGGCGGAGCCTATGGAAAAACGCCAGCAACGCGGCCTTTTTACGGTTCCTGGTCTTT
TGCTGGCCTTTGCTCACATGTTCTTTCCTGCGTTATCCCCTGATTCTGTGGATAACCGTATTACCGCCTT
TGAGTGAGCTGATACCAGCGGATAACAATTTCACACAGGAAACAGCTATGACCATGATTACGCCAAGCTA
TCAACTTTGTATAGAAAAGTTGAACGAGAAACGTAAAATGATATAAATATCAATATATTAAATTAGATTT
TGCATAAAAAACAGACTACATAATACTGTAAAACACAACATATCCAGTCACTATGGTCGACCTGCAGACT
GGCTGTGTATAAGGGAGCCTGACATTTATATTCCCCAGAACATCAGGTTAATGGCGTTTTTGATGTCATT
TTCGCGGTGGCTGAGATCAGCCACTTCTTCCCCGATAACGGAGACCGGCACACTGGCCATATCGGTGGTC
ATCATGCGCCAGCTTTCATCCCCGATATGCACCACCGGGTAAAGTTCACGGGAGACTTTATCTGACAGCA
GACGTGCACTGGCCAGGGGGATCACCATCCGTCGCCCGGGCGTGTCAATAATATCACTCTGTACATCCAC
AAACAGACGATAACGGCTCTCTCTTTTATAGGTGTAAACCTTAAACTGCATTTCACCAGCCCCTGTTCTC
GTCAGCAAAAGAGCCGTTCATTTCAATAAACCGGGCGACCTCAGCCATCCCTTCCTGATTTTCCGCTTTC
CAGCGTTCGGCACGCAGACGACGGGCTTCATTCTGCATGGTTGTGCTTACCAGACCGGAGATATTGACAT
CATATATGCCTTGAGCAACTGATAGCTGTCGCTGTCAACTGTCACTGTAATACGCTGCTTCATAGCATAC
CTCTTTTTGACATACTTCGGGTATACATATCAGTATATATTCTTATACCGCAAAAATCAGCGCGCAAATA
CGCATACTGTTATCTGGCTTTTAGTAAGCCGGATCCACGCGGCGTTTACGCCCCCCCTGCCACTCATCGC
AGTACTGTTGTAATTCATTAAGCATTCTGCCGACATGGAAGCCATCACAAACGGCATGATGAACCTGAAT
CGCCAGCGGCATCAGCACCTTGTCGCCTTGCGTATAATATTTGCCCATGGTGAAAACGGGGGCGAAGAAG
TTGTCCATATTGGCCACGTTTAAATCAAAACTGGTGAAACTCACCCAGGGATTGGCTGAGACGAAAAACA
TATTCTCAATAAACCCTTTAGGGAAATAGGCCAGGTTTTCACCGTAACACGCCACATCTTGCGAATATAT
GTGTAGAAACTGCCGGAAATCGTCGTGGTATTCACTCCAGAGCGATGAAAACGTTTCAGTTTGCTCATGG
AAAACGGTGTAACAAGGGTGAACACTATCCCATATCACCAGCTCACCGTCTTTCATTGCCATACGGAATT
CCGGATGAGCATTCATCAGGCGGGCAAGAATGTGAATAAAGGCCGGATAAAACTTGTGCTTATTTTTCTT
TACGGTCTTTAAAAAGGCCGTAATATCCAGCTGAACGGTCTGGTTATAGGTACATTGAGCAACTGACTGA
AATGCCTCAAAATGTTCTTTACGATGCCATTGGGATATATCAACGGTGGTATATCCAGTGATTTTTTTCT
CCATTTTAGCTTCCTTAGCTCCTGAAAATCTCGACGGATCCTAACTCAAAATCCACACATTATACGAGCC
GGAAGCATAAAGTGTAAAGCCTGGGGTGCCTAATGCGGCCGCCATAGTGACTGGATATGTTGTGTTTTAC
AGTATTATGTAGTCTGTTTTTTATGCAAAATCTAATTTAATATATTGATATTTATATCATTTTACGTTTC
TCGTTCAACTTTATTATACATAGTTGATAATTCACTGGCCGTCGTTTTACAACGTCGTGACTGGGAAAAC
CCTGGCGTTACCCAACTTAA
Features (pLannotate 1.2.2; 16 found; start..end, strand, type, name):
    103..156     -  misc_feature   bom (fragment): basis of mobility region from pBR322
    782..1576    +  CDS            NeoR/KanR: aminoglycoside phosphotransferase from Tn5; aph(3')-II (or nptII); confers resistance to neomycin, kanamycin, and G418 (Geneticin®)
   2014..2065    -  misc_feature   bom (fragment): basis of mobility region from pBR322
   2167..2202    -  CDS            rop (fragment): Rop protein, which maintains plasmids at low copy number; rop
   2297..2401    +  promoter       AmpR promoter: bla
   2402..3262    +  CDS            AmpR: β-lactamase; bla; confers resistance to ampicillin, carbenicillin, and related antibiotics
   3433..4021    +  rep_origin     ori: high-copy-number ColE1/pMB1/pBR322/pUC origin of replication
   4202..4222    +  protein_bind   attB4: mutant version of attB; core recombination site for the Gateway® BP reaction BP Clonase™
   4206..4325    +  protein_bind   attR1: mutant version of attR; recombination site for the Gateway® LR reaction LR Clonase™
   4369..4671    -  CDS            ccdB: CCDB_ECOLI - Also known as G, letB, letD. Experimental evidence at protein level: Swiss-Prot protein existence level 1. Toxic component of a type II toxin-antitoxin (TA) system, functioning in plasmid maintainence. Responsible for the post- segregational killing (PSK) of plasmid-free cells, also referred to as a plasmid addiction system. Half-life of over 2 hours. Cell killing by CcdB is accompanied by filamentation, defects in chromosome and plasmid segregation, defects in cell division, formation of anucleate cells, decreased DNA synthesis and plasmid loss. Interferes with the activity of DN
   4676..4834    -  CDS            ccdA (fragment): CCDA_ECO57 - Also known as H, letA. Experimental evidence at protein level: Swiss-Prot protein existence level 1. Antitoxin component of a type II toxin-antitoxin (TA) system which inhibits the post-segregational killing (PSK) of plasmid-free cells, also referred to as a plasmid addiction system. Binds to and blocks the activity of CcdB; will also remove bound CcdB protein from the CcdB-GyrA complex by forming a CcdA-CcdB complex, a process termed rejuvenation. Functions as a transcriptional corepressor for the ccdAB operon, repression also requires CcdB (By similarity). From Escherichia coli
   5016..5674    -  CDS            CmR: chloramphenicol acetyltransferase; cat; confers resistance to chloramphenicol
   5675..5704    -  promoter       cat promoter (fragment): promoter of the E. coli cat gene encoding chloramphenicol acetyltransferase
   5728..5758    -  promoter       lac UV5 promoter: E. coli lac promoter with an "up" mutation
   5783..5906    -  protein_bind   attR3: mutant version of attR; recombination site for the Gateway® LR reaction LR Clonase™
   5910..97      +  CDS            lacZα (fragment) (across the origin): LacZα fragment of β-galactosidase; lacZ fragment
