[The description below was written by a language model from this plasmid's Addgene catalogue record and pLannotate feature annotations shown in this document.]
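Description:
pBCN44-R4R3 is an empty Gateway destination vector for building transgenes for expression in worms (nematodes), derived from pBCN21-R4R3 and designed for three-fragment (MultiSite) Gateway assembly. The roughly 6 kb plasmid replicates in E. coli from a high-copy ColE1/pUC-type origin and carries an ampicillin resistance gene (β-lactamase with its own promoter) on the backbone. The Gateway cassette contains the ccdB toxin gene and a chloramphenicol acetyltransferase gene. The cassette is flanked by attR4 and attR3 sites. The automated annotation labels the first site attR1 (overlapping an attB4 core call), but the depositor explicitly states that the sites are attR4 and attR3, not attR1/attR2. Because of ccdB, the empty vector has to be maintained in a ccdB-tolerant strain, with combined ampicillin and chloramphenicol selection guarding against loss of the cassette. The ccdB copy was replaced with the pDONR221 version so that commercially available ccdB Survival cells can be used. After an LR reaction swaps the cassette for the entry-clone fragments, recombinants are selected on ampicillin alone in standard strains.

The worm selection marker is a Prpl-28::NeoR::let-858 3'UTR cassette, which replaces the puromycin resistance gene of the parent vector. The Tn5 aminoglycoside phosphotransferase appears in the feature table, whereas the rpl-28 promoter and let-858 3'UTR are recorded only in the catalogue fields. This marker allows transgenic animals to be selected with G418. Additional restriction sites were introduced into the backbone for optional linearisation. The vector supersedes the earlier neomycin version pBCN24-R4R3 and is intended for generating transgenic nematodes by bombardment followed by antibiotic selection.
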