Addgene plasmid #34919: pBCN44-R4R3
Purpose: (Empty Backbone)
Depositing lab: Ben Lehner. Depositing organization: Centre for Genomic Regulation (CRG). Publication: Generating transgenic nematodes by bombardment and antibiotic selection. Semple JI, Biondini L, Lehner B. Nat Methods. 2012 Jan 30;9(2):118-9. doi: 10.1038/nmeth.1864. PubMed 22290182.
Backbone
  Vector backbone: pBCN21-R4R3
  Modifications to backbone: Contains the Prpl-28::NeoR::let-858_3'UTR neomycin resistance marker instead of the puromycin resistance gene. Spe I, Xcm I, Bgl II, Avr I and Sac I restriction sites introduced into backbone for linearisation, if necessary. The ccdB gene was replaced with a version from pDONR221 (Invitrogen) that is compatible with commercially available ccdB Survival E. coli, no longer requiring DB3.1 cells.
  Vector type: Worm Expression
  Selectable markers: Neomycin (select with G418)
Growth in bacteria
  Bacterial resistance: Chloramphenicol and Ampicillin, 25 & 100 μg/mL
  Growth temperature: 37°C
  Growth strain: ccdB Survival
  Growth instructions: As a Gateway destination vector the empty vector must be grown in ccdB resistant cells such as DB3.1 or ccdB Survival. Use both Ampicillin and Chloramphenicol selection to avoid loss of the Gateway cassette. Once the Gateway cassette has been replaced with the gene of interest select with Ampicillin in standard E. coli strain such as Top10 or DH5alpha.
  Copy number: Unknown
Resource information
  A portion of this plasmid was derived from a plasmid made by: Neomycin resistance gene from pEGFP-C1 (Clontech). rpl-28 promoter and let-858 3'UTR sequences from pPD129.57 vector (Addgene).
Terms and licenses: Academic/Nonprofit Terms; Industry Terms: Not Available to Industry
Depositor comments: New version of Neomycin resistance vector for drug selection in worms. This vector replaces pBCN24-R4R3 (main advantage of the new vector is compatibility with ccdB Survival cells). This is a Gateway 3-fragment compatible destination vector. It contains AttR4 and AttR3 sites (not AttR1 and AttR2 sites as identified automatically by the Addgene algorithm).
How to cite: pBCN44-R4R3 was a gift from Ben Lehner (Addgene plasmid # 34919 ; http://n2t.net/addgene:34919 ; RRID:Addgene_34919)
