>Addgene plasmid #34919 | pBCN44-R4R3 | addgene partial sequence | sequence record 44858 | Neo-R 5'-GCCCAGTCATAGCCGAATAG-3'
ATCCATCTTGTTCAATCATGGTCGGTACCTTTTTTTCTGAGCCAATCCCGGGGATCCACGAGAGCGTCGG
ATATTTTACCTGGAAATAAATTATTTTATGATGAAAGTTAAATACAATAAGATACAACGGGAAACGTAAG
AAAAATTCAATAAAATCAATTGTACACGTAGGTTTTCAAGCAAATTTAAGAATACAATTTTACAAAGTCC
TAAATGTCATTTTTCCTGCTCAAACTTTTGACTGAAATGCATAAAAATTCGCTGATAAAAACAAGCAGAA
TACGCCAAAATAGTTGCAAATTATAAAATTTACAGAATTAATACAAAAAATTCGATATTTTACTCAAAAA
AATGGAAAAAAAGAAGAAAAATAAATTAAACTTTCGTTGAGCTGGCCTAAAATCTAATAGCAAGCGCGCT
CCATTGCCAAACGGTGTAAACGCGGAGCCTCGTTTGCGTGTAGTTTTTATCGTAAATCGACACAACTTCT
TTCAAAATAAATTATTTCTTATGAGTAATTTTCTGCATTCTATTGTTGTGTTTCAATTAATCTTATTTTT
AATTTGATTTTATTCAAAATTATATAATTTTATTAAGATGCTGGGTTCTTCTCTCCGCATTTTCTCCCCT
CGAGGGGGGCCCGGCATATGCGGTGTGAAATACCGCACAGATGCGTAAGGAGAAAATACCGCATCAGGCG
CCATTCGCCATTCAGGCTGCGCAACTGTTGGGAAGGGCGATCGGTGCGGGCCTCTTCGCTATTACGCCAG
CTGGCGAAAGGGGGATGTGCTGCAAGGCGATTAAGTTGGGTAACGCCAGGGTTTTCCCAGTCACGACGTT
GTAAAACGACGGCCAGTGAA
