>Addgene plasmid #34919 | pBCN44-R4R3 | addgene partial sequence | sequence record 44859 | Neo-F 5'-CGTTGGCTACCCGTGATATT-3'
GCTTTACGGTATCGCCGCTCCCGATTCGCAGCGCATCGCCTTCTATCGCCTTCTTGACGAGTTCTTCTGA
GCTAGCCGGCCATACAAGTAATCCGGATGATCGACGCCAACGTCGTTGAATTTTCAAATTTTAAATACTG
AATATTTGTTTTTTTTCCTATTATTTATTTATTCTCTTTGTGTTTTTTTTCTTGCTTTCTAAAAAATTAA
TTCAATCCAAATCTAAACATTTTTTTTTCTCTTTCCGTCTCCCAATTCGTATTCCGCTCCTCTCATCTGA
ACACAATGTGCAAGTTTATTTATCTTCTCGCTTTCATTTCATTAGGACGTGGGGGGAATTGGTGGAAGGG
GGAAACACACAAAAGGATGATGGAAATGAAATAAGGACACACAATATGCAACAACATTCAATTCAGAAAT
ATGGAGGAAGGTTTAAAAGAAAACATAAAAATATATAGAGGAGGAAGGAAAACTAGTCCAAGATCTCAGT
GGTCCTAGGTGAGCTCCCATATGGTGCACTCTCAGTGCAATCTGCTCTGATGCCGCATAGTTAAGCCAGC
CCCGACACCCGCCAACACCCGCTGACGCGCCCTGACGGGCTTGTCTGCTCCCGGCATCCGCTTACAGACA
AGCTGTGACCGTCTCCGGGAGCTGCATGTGTCAGAGGTTTTCACCGTCATCACCGAAACGCGCGAGACGA
AAGGGCCTCGTGATACGCCTATTTTTATAGGTTAATGTCATGATAATAATGGTTTCTTAGACGTCAGGTG
GCACTTTTCGGGGAAATGTGCGCGGAACCCCTATTTG
